Addgene plasmid #116409: pHAGE-IDH1-P33S
Purpose: Lentiviral expression of IDH1 P33S
Depositing lab: Gordon Mills & Kenneth Scott. Depositing organization: Baylor College of Medicine. Publication: Systematic Functional Annotation of Somatic Mutations in Cancer. Ng PK, Li J, Jeong KJ, Shao S, Chen H, Tsang YH, Sengupta S, Wang Z, Bhavana VH, Tran R, Soewito S, Minussi DC, Moreno D, Kong K, Dogruluk T, Lu H, Gao J, Tokheim C, Zhou DC, Johnson AM, Zeng J, Ip CKM, Ju Z, Wester M, Yu S, Li Y, Vellano CP, Schultz N, Karchin R, Ding L, Lu Y, Cheung LWT, Chen K, Shaw KR, Meric-Bernstam F, Scott KL, Yi S, Sahni N, Liang H, Mills GB. Cancer Cell. 2018 Mar 12;33(3):450-462.e10. doi: 10.1016/j.ccell.2018.01.021. PubMed 29533785.
Backbone
  Vector backbone: pHAGE
  Vector type: Lentiviral
Growth in bacteria
  Bacterial resistance: Ampicillin, 100 μg/mL
  Growth temperature: 37°C
  Growth strain: Stbl3
  Copy number: High Copy
Gene/Insert
  Gene/Insert name: IDH1
  Species: H. sapiens (human)
  Mutation: P33S
  Entrez Gene: IDH1 (a.k.a. HEL-216, HEL-S-26, IDCD, IDH, IDP, IDPC, PICD)
  Cloning method: Gateway Cloning
Terms and licenses: Academic/Nonprofit Terms; Industry Terms: Not Available to Industry
How to cite: pHAGE-IDH1-P33S was a gift from Gordon Mills & Kenneth Scott (Addgene plasmid # 116409 ; http://n2t.net/addgene:116409 ; RRID:Addgene_116409)
