[The description below was written by a language model from this plasmid's Addgene catalogue record and pLannotate feature annotations shown in this document.]
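Description:
pHAGE-IDH1-P33S is an HIV-1-derived lentiviral expression plasmid of about 9.9 kb built on the pHAGE backbone, carrying human IDH1 (cytosolic isocitrate dehydrogenase 1) with the P33S substitution. In bacteria it is maintained through a high-copy ColE1/pUC-type origin and selected with ampicillin via the β-lactamase gene. The catalogue lists a recombination-deficient strain for propagation, as is usual for LTR-containing vectors. The viral portion runs from a truncated 5' LTR through the Ψ packaging signal, a gag fragment, the Rev response element and the cPPT/CTS to a ΔU3 self-inactivating 3' LTR. It therefore supplies only the cis elements for packaging, nuclear export, reverse transcription and integration, and the viral proteins must come from separate helper plasmids.

Between the LTRs, the constitutive human EF-1α promoter drives the IDH1 open reading frame, which is flanked by attB1 and attB2 sites left by Gateway recombination. Downstream lie short T3 and T7 promoter sequences, an attB4 fragment and a V5 epitope annotation. The V5 tag sits well beyond the end of the IDH1 coding sequence, and the record does not indicate whether it is fused in frame to the protein. An EMCV IRES followed by EGFP lets transduced cells be identified or sorted by fluorescence from the same transcript, and a WPRE boosts transcript stability and expression. No mammalian drug-resistance marker is annotated. The remaining small lac, SV40 and nef fragments appear to be backbone remnants. The construct belongs to a collection made for systematic functional annotation of somatic cancer mutations, and it serves for stable expression of this IDH1 variant in mammalian cells to assess its functional consequences.
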