Features (pLannotate 1.2.2; 30 found; start..end, strand, type, name):
    377..634     +  LTR            5' LTR (truncated): truncated 5' long terminal repeat (LTR) from HIV-1
    681..806     +  misc_feature   HIV-1 Ψ: packaging signal of human immunodeficiency virus type 1
    790..1128    +  CDS            HIV-1 gag (fragment): gag protein from human immunodeficiency virus 1; gag
   1303..1536    +  misc_feature   RRE: The Rev response element (RRE) of HIV-1 allows for Rev-dependent mRNA export from the nucleus to the cytoplasm.
   1913..2013    +  CDS            Rev (fragment): human immunodeficiency virus 1 (HIV-1) Rev protein; rev; enhances nuclear export of unspliced and incompletely spliced viral mRNAs
   2058..2175    +  misc_feature   cPPT/CTS: central polypurine tract and central termination sequence of HIV-1
   2223..3401    +  promoter       EF-1α promoter: strong constitutive promoter for human elongation factor EF-1α
   3422..3442    +  protein_bind   attB1: mutant version of attB; core recombination site for the Gateway® BP reaction BP Clonase™
   3448..4689    +  CDS            IDH1: IDHC_HUMAN - Also known as PICD. Experimental evidence at protein level: Swiss-Prot protein existence level 1. From Homo sapiens (Human).
   4694..4718    -  protein_bind   attB2: mutant version of attB; recombination site for the Gateway® BP reaction BP Clonase™
   4726..4744    +  promoter       T3 promoter: promoter for bacteriophage T3 RNA polymerase
   4770..4788    -  promoter       T7 promoter: promoter for bacteriophage T7 RNA polymerase
   4794..4812    -  protein_bind   attB4 (fragment): mutant version of attB; core recombination site for the Gateway® BP reaction BP Clonase™
   4868..4909    +  CDS            V5 tag: epitope tag from simian virus 5
   5035..5497    +  misc_feature   IRES: internal ribosome entry site (IRES) of the encephalomyocarditis virus (EMCV)
   5511..6230    +  CDS            EGFP: the original enhanced GFP (Yang et al., 1996) mammalian codon-optimized
   6244..6832    +  misc_feature   WPRE: woodchuck hepatitis virus posttranscriptional regulatory element
   6840..6905    +  CDS            nef (fragment): NEF_HV1Z2 - Experimental evidence at protein level: Swiss-Prot protein existence level 1. Extracellular Nef protein targets CD4(+) T-lymphocytes for apoptosis by interacting with CXCR4 surface receptors. From Human immunodeficiency virus type 1 group M subtype D (isolate Z2/CDC-Z34) (HIV-1).
   6907..7140    +  LTR            3' LTR (ΔU3): self-inactivating 3' long terminal repeat (LTR) from HIV-1
   7345..7449    +  promoter       AmpR promoter: bla
   7450..8310    +  CDS            AmpR: β-lactamase; bla; confers resistance to ampicillin, carbenicillin, and related antibiotics
   8481..9069    +  rep_origin     ori: high-copy-number ColE1/pMB1/pBR322/pUC origin of replication
   9252..9306    +  CDS            lacI (fragment): lac repressor; lacI; The lac repressor binds to the lac operator to inhibit transcription in E. coli. This inhibition can be relieved by adding lactose or isopropyl-β-D-thiogalactopyranoside (IPTG).
   9312..9405    +  rep_origin     SV40 ori (fragment): SV40 origin of replication
   9430..9467    +  CDS            lacI (fragment): lac repressor; lacI; The lac repressor binds to the lac operator to inhibit transcription in E. coli. This inhibition can be relieved by adding lactose or isopropyl-β-D-thiogalactopyranoside (IPTG).
   9480..9501    +  protein_bind   CAP binding site: CAP binding activates transcription in the presence of cAMP. E. coli catabolite activator protein
   9516..9546    +  promoter       lac promoter: promoter for the E. coli lac operon
   9554..9570    +  protein_bind   lac operator: The lac repressor binds to the lac operator to inhibit transcription in E. coli. This inhibition can be relieved by adding lactose or isopropyl-β-D-thiogalactopyranoside (IPTG). lac repressor encoded by lacI
   9604..9687    +  polyA_signal   SV40 poly(A) signal (fragment): SV40 polyadenylation signal
   9854..329     +  CDS            nef (fragment) (across the origin): NEF_HV1BR - Experimental evidence at protein level: Swiss-Prot protein existence level 1. Extracellular Nef protein targets CD4(+) T-lymphocytes for apoptosis by interacting with CXCR4 surface receptors (PubMed:14990729). From Human immunodeficiency virus type 1 group M subtype B (isolate BRU/LAI) (HIV-1).
>Addgene plasmid #116409 | pHAGE-IDH1-P33S | addgene full sequence | sequence record 251862 | Addgene NGS Result
TGGAAGGGCTAATTCACTCCCAAAGAAGACAAGATATCCTTGATCTGTGGATCTACCACACACAAGGCTA
CTTCCCTGATTAGCAGAACTACACACCAGGGCCAGGGGTCAGATATCCACTGACCTTTGGATGGTGCTAC
AAGCTAGTACCAGTTGAGCCAGATAAGGTAGAAGAGGCCAATAAAGGAGAGAACACCAGCTTGTTACACC
CTGTGAGCCTGCATGGGATGGATGACCCGGAGAGAGAAGTGTTAGAGTGGAGGTTTGACAGCCGCCTAGC
ATTTCATCACGTGGCCCGAGAGCTGCATCCGGAGTACTTCAAGAACTGCTGATATCGAGCTTGCTACAAG
GGACTTTCCGCTGGGGACTTTCCAGGGAGGCGTGGCCTGGGCGGGACTGGGGAGTGGCGAGCCCTCAGAT
CCTGCATATAAGCAGCTGCTTTTTGCCTGTACTGGGTCTCTCTGGTTAGACCAGATCTGAGCCTGGGAGC
TCTCTGGCTAACTAGGGAACCCACTGCTTAAGCCTCAATAAAGCTTGCCTTGAGTGCTTCAAGTAGTGTG
TGCCCGTCTGTTGTGTGACTCTGGTAACTAGAGATCCCTCAGACCCTTTTAGTCAGTGTGGAAAATCTCT
AGCAGTGGCGCCCGAACAGGGACTTGAAAGCGAAAGGGAAACCAGAGGAGCTCTCTCGACGCAGGACTCG
GCTTGCTGAAGCGCGCACGGCAAGAGGCGAGGGGCGGCGACTGGTGAGTACGCCAAAAATTTTGACTAGC
GGAGGCTAGAAGGAGAGAGATGGGTGCGAGAGCGTCAGTATTAAGCGGGGGAGAATTAGATCGCGATGGG
AAAAAATTCGGTTAAGGCCAGGGGGAAAGAAAAAATATAAATTAAAACATATAGTATGGGCAAGCAGGGA
GCTAGAACGATTCGCAGTTAATCCTGGCCTGTTAGAAACATCAGAAGGCTGTAGACAAATACTGGGACAG
CTACAACCATCCCTTCAGACAGGATCAGAAGAACTTAGATCATTATATAATACAGTAGCAACCCTCTATT
GTGTGCATCAAAGGATAGAGATAAAAGACACCAAGGAAGCTTTAGACAAGATAGAGGAAGAGCAAAACAA
AAGTAAGACCACCGCACAGCAAGCGGCCGGCCGCTGATCTTCAGACCTGGAGGAGGAGATATGAGGGACA
ATTGGAGAAGTGAATTATATAAATATAAAGTAGTAAAAATTGAACCATTAGGAGTAGCACCCACCAAGGC
AAAGAGAAGAGTGGTGCAGAGAGAAAAAAGAGCAGTGGGAATAGGAGCTTTGTTCCTTGGGTTCTTGGGA
GCAGCAGGAAGCACTATGGGCGCAGCGTCAATGACGCTGACGGTACAGGCCAGACAATTATTGTCTGGTA
TAGTGCAGCAGCAGAACAATTTGCTGAGGGCTATTGAGGCGCAACAGCATCTGTTGCAACTCACAGTCTG
GGGCATCAAGCAGCTCCAGGCAAGAATCCTGGCTGTGGAAAGATACCTAAAGGATCAACAGCTCCTGGGG
ATTTGGGGTTGCTCTGGAAAACTCATTTGCACCACTGCTGTGCCTTGGAATGCTAGTTGGAGTAATAAAT
CTCTGGAACAGATTTGGAATCACACGACCTGGATGGAGTGGGACAGAGAAATTAACAATTACACAAGCTT
AATACACTCCTTAATTGAAGAATCGCAAAACCAGCAAGAAAAGAATGAACAAGAATTATTGGAATTAGAT
AAATGGGCAAGTTTGTGGAATTGGTTTAACATAACAAATTGGCTGTGGTATATAAAATTATTCATAATGA
TAGTAGGAGGCTTGGTAGGTTTAAGAATAGTTTTTGCTGTACTTTCTATAGTGAATAGAGTTAGGCAGGG
ATATTCACCATTATCGTTTCAGACCCACCTCCCAACCCCGAGGGGACCCGACAGGCCCGAAGGAATAGAA
GAAGAAGGTGGAGAGAGAGACAGAGACAGATCCATTCGATTAGTGAACGGATCTCGACGGTATCGCCGAA
TTCACAAATGGCAGTATTCATCCACAATTTTAAAAGAAAAGGGGGGATTGGGGGGTACAGTGCAGGGGAA
AGAATAGTAGACATAATAGCAACAGACATACAAACTAAAGAATTACAAAAACAAATTACAAAAATTCAAA
ATTTTCGGGTTTATTACAGGGACAGCAGAGATCCAGTTTGGACTAGTCGTGAGGCTCCGGTGCCCGTCAG
TGGGCAGAGCGCACATCGCCCACAGTCCCCGAGAAGTTGGGGGGAGGGGTCGGCAATTGAACCGGTGCCT
AGAGAAGGTGGCGCGGGGTAAACTGGGAAAGTGATGTCGTGTACTGGCTCCGCCTTTTTCCCGAGGGTGG
GGGAGAACCGTATATAAGTGCAGTAGTCGCCGTGAACGTTCTTTTTCGCAACGGGTTTGCCGCCAGAACA
CAGGTAAGTGCCGTGTGTGGTTCCCGCGGGCCTGGCCTCTTTACGGGTTATGGCCCTTGCGTGCCTTGAA
TTACTTCCACCTGGCTGCAGTACGTGATTCTTGATCCCGAGCTTCGGGTTGGAAGTGGGTGGGAGAGTTC
GAGGCCTTGCGCTTAAGGAGCCCCTTCGCCTCGTGCTTGAGTTGAGGCCTGGCCTGGGCGCTGGGGCCGC
CGCGTGCGAATCTGGTGGCACCTTCGCGCCTGTCTCGCTGCTTTCGATAAGTCTCTAGCCATTTAAAATT
TTTGATGACCTGCTGCGACGCTTTTTTTCTGGCAAGATAGTCTTGTAAATGCGGGCCAAGATCTGCACAC
TGGTATTTCGGTTTTTGGGGCCGCGGGCGGCGACGGGGCCCGTGCGTCCCAGCGCACATGTTCGGCGAGG
CGGGGCCTGCGAGCGCGGCCACCGAGAATCGGACGGGGGTAGTCTCAAGCTGGCCGGCCTGCTCTGGTGC
CTGGCCTCGCGCCGCCGTGTATCGCCCCGCCCTGGGCGGCAAGGCTGGCCCGGTCGGCACCAGTTGCGTG
AGCGGAAAGATGGCCGCTTCCCGGCCCTGCTGCAGGGAGCTCAAAATGGAGGACGCGGCGCTCGGGAGAG
CGGGCGGGTGAGTCACCCACACAAAGGAAAAGGGCCTTTCCGTCCTCAGCCGTCGCTTCATGTGACTCCA
CGGAGTACCGGGCGCCGTCCAGGCACCTCGATTAGTTCTCGAGCTTTTGGAGTACGTCGTCTTTAGGTTG
GGGGGAGGGGTTTTATGCGATGGAGTTTCCCCACACTGAGTGGGTGGAGACTGAAGTTAGGCCAGCTTGG
CACTTGATGTAATTCTCCTTGGAATTTGCCCTTTTTGAGTTTGGATCTTGGTTCATTCTCAAGCCTCAGA
CAGTGGTTCAAAGTTTTTTTCTTCCATTTCAGGTGTCGTGAAGCGGCCCTGCAGATATCAACAAGTTTGT
ACAAAAAAGCAGGCACCATGTCCAAAAAAATCAGTGGCGGTTCTGTGGTAGAGATGCAAGGAGATGAAAT
GACACGAATCATTTGGGAATTGATTAAAGAGAAACTCATTTTTTCCTACGTGGAATTGGATCTACATAGC
TATGATTTAGGCATAGAGAATCGTGATGCCACCAACGACCAAGTCACCAAGGATGCTGCAGAAGCTATAA
AGAAGCATAATGTTGGCGTCAAATGTGCCACTATCACTCCTGATGAGAAGAGGGTTGAGGAGTTCAAGTT
GAAACAAATGTGGAAATCACCAAATGGCACCATACGAAATATTCTGGGTGGCACGGTCTTCAGAGAAGCC
ATTATCTGCAAAAATATCCCCCGGCTTGTGAGTGGATGGGTAAAACCTATCATCATAGGTCGTCATGCTT
ATGGGGATCAATACAGAGCAACTGATTTTGTTGTTCCTGGGCCTGGAAAAGTAGAGATAACCTACACACC
AAGTGACGGAACCCAAAAGGTGACATACCTGGTACATAACTTTGAAGAAGGTGGTGGTGTTGCCATGGGG
ATGTATAATCAAGATAAGTCAATTGAAGATTTTGCACACAGTTCCTTCCAAATGGCTCTGTCTAAGGGTT
GGCCTTTGTATCTGAGCACCAAAAACACTATTCTGAAGAAATATGATGGGCGTTTTAAAGACATCTTTCA
GGAGATATATGACAAGCAGTACAAGTCCCAGTTTGAAGCTCAAAAGATCTGGTATGAGCATAGGCTCATC
GACGACATGGTGGCCCAAGCTATGAAATCAGAGGGAGGCTTCATCTGGGCCTGTAAAAACTATGATGGTG
ACGTGCAGTCGGACTCTGTGGCCCAAGGGTATGGCTCTCTCGGCATGATGACCAGCGTGCTGGTTTGTCC
AGATGGCAAGACAGTAGAAGCAGAGGCTGCCCACGGGACTGTAACCCGTCACTACCGCATGTACCAGAAA
GGACAGGAGACGTCCACCAATCCCATTGCTTCCATTTTTGCCTGGACCAGAGGGTTAGCCCACAGAGCAA
AGCTTGATAACAATAAAGAGCTTGCCTTCTTTGCAAATGCTTTGGAAGAAGTCTCTATTGAGACAATTGA
GGCTGGCTTCATGACCAAGGACTTGGCTGCTTGCATTAAAGGTTTACCCAATGTGCAACGTTCTGACTAC
TTGAATACATTTGAGTTCATGGATAAACTTGGAGAAAACTTGAAGATCAAACTAGCTCAGGCCAAACTTT
AGAACCCAGCTTTCTTGTACAAAGTGGTGATATCCAATTAACCCTCACTAAAGGGAATGTTTGTAAATGT
ATAGATAGCCCTATAGTGAGTCGTATTACCACCCAACTTTTCTATACAAAGTGGTTGATATCCAGCACAG
TGGCGGCCGCTCGAGTCTAGAGGGCCCGCGGTTCGAAGGTAAGCCTATCCCTAACCCTCTCCTCGGTCTC
GATTCTACGCGTACCGGTTAGTAATGAGATCCCTCCCCCCCCCCTAACGTTACTGGCCGAAGCCGCTTGG
AATAAGGCCGGTGTGCGTTTGTCTATATGTTATTTTCCACCATATTGCCGTCTTTTGGCAATGTGAGGGC
CCGGAAACCTGGCCCTGTCTTCTTGACGAGCATTCCTAGGGGTCTTTCCCCTCTCGCCAAAGGAATGCAA
GGTCTGTTGAATGTCGTGAAGGAAGCAGTTCCTCTGGAAGCTTCTTGAAGACAAACAACGTCTGTAGCGA
CCCTTTGCAGGCAGCGGAACCCCCCACCTGGCGACAGGTGCCTCTGCGGCCAAAAGCCACGTGTATAAGA
TACACCTGCAAAGGCGGCACAACCCCAGTGCCACGTTGTGAGTTGGATAGTTGTGGAAAGAGTCAAATGG
CTCTCCTCAAGCGTATTCAACAAGGGGCTGAAGGATGCCCAGAAGGTACCCCATTGTATGGGATCTGATC
TGGGGCCTCGGTGCACATGCTTTACATGTGTTTAGTCGAGGTTAAAAAAACGTCTAGGCCCCCCGAACCA
CGGGGACGTGGTTTTCCTTTGAAAAACACGATGATAATATGGCCACACATATGGTGAGCAAGGGCGAGGA
GCTGTTCACCGGGGTGGTGCCCATCCTGGTCGAGCTGGACGGCGACGTAAACGGCCACAAGTTCAGCGTG
TCCGGCGAGGGCGAGGGCGATGCCACCTACGGCAAGCTGACCCTGAAGTTCATCTGCACCACCGGCAAGC
TGCCCGTGCCCTGGCCCACCCTCGTGACCACCCTGACCTACGGCGTGCAGTGCTTCAGCCGCTACCCCGA
CCACATGAAGCAGCACGACTTCTTCAAGTCCGCCATGCCCGAAGGCTACGTCCAGGAGCGCACCATCTTC
TTCAAGGACGACGGCAACTACAAGACCCGCGCCGAGGTGAAGTTCGAGGGCGACACCCTGGTGAACCGCA
TCGAGCTGAAGGGCATCGACTTCAAGGAGGACGGCAACATCCTGGGGCACAAGCTGGAGTACAACTACAA
CAGCCACAACGTCTATATCATGGCCGACAAGCAGAAGAACGGCATCAAGGTGAACTTCAAGATCCGCCAC
AACATCGAGGACGGCAGCGTGCAGCTCGCCGACCACTACCAGCAGAACACCCCCATCGGCGACGGCCCCG
TGCTGCTGCCCGACAACCACTACCTGAGCACCCAGTCCGCCCTGAGCAAAGACCCCAACGAGAAGCGCGA
TCACATGGTCCTGCTGGAGTTCGTGACCGCCGCCGGGATCACTCTCGGCATGGACGAGCTGTACAAGTAA
ATCGATAGATCCTAATCAACCTCTGGATTACAAAATTTGTGAAAGATTGACTGGTATTCTTAACTATGTT
GCTCCTTTTACGCTATGTGGATACGCTGCTTTAATGCCTTTGTATCATGCTATTGCTTCCCGTATGGCTT
TCATTTTCTCCTCCTTGTATAAATCCTGGTTGCTGTCTCTTTATGAGGAGTTGTGGCCCGTTGTCAGGCA
ACGTGGCGTGGTGTGCACTGTGTTTGCTGACGCAACCCCCACTGGTTGGGGCATTGCCACCACCTGTCAG
CTCCTTTCCGGGACTTTCGCTTTCCCCCTCCCTATTGCCACGGCGGAACTCATCGCCGCCTGCCTTGCCC
GCTGCTGGACAGGGGCTCGGCTGTTGGGCACTGACAATTCCGTGGTGTTGTCGGGGAAATCATCGTCCTT
TCCTTGGCTGCTCGCCTGTGTTGCCACCTGGATTCTGCGCGGGACGTCCTTCTGCTACGTCCCTTCGGCC
CTCAATCCAGCGGACCTTCCTTCCCGCGGCCTGCTGCCGGCTCTGCGGCCTCTTCCGCGTCTTCGCCTTC
GCCCTCAGACGAGTCGGATCTCCCTTTGGGCCGCCTCCCCGCCTGAGATCCTTTAAGACCAATGACTTAC
AAGGCAGCTGTAGATCTTAGCCACTTTTTAAAAGAAAAGGGGGGACTGGAAGGGCTAATTCACTCCCAAC
GAAGACAAGATCTGCTTTTTGCTTGTACTGGGTCTCTCTGGTTAGACCAGATCTGAGCCTGGGAGCTCTC
TGGCTAACTAGGGAACCCACTGCTTAAGCCTCAATAAAGCTTGCCTTGAGTGCTTCAAGTAGTGTGTGCC
CGTCTGTTGTGTGACTCTGGTAACTAGAGATCCCTCAGACCCTTTTAGTCAGTGTGGAAAATCTCTAGCA
GTAGTAGTTCATGTCATCTTATTATTCAGTATTTATAACTTGCAAAGAAATGAATATCAGAGAGTGAGAG
GCCCGGGTTAATTAAGGAAAGGGCTAGATCATTCTTGAAGACGAAAGGGCCTCGTGATACGCCTATTTTT
ATAGGTTAATGTCATGATAATAATGGTTTCTTAGACGTCAGGTGGCACTTTTCGGGGAAATGTGCGCGGA
ACCCCTATTTGTTTATTTTTCTAAATACATTCAAATATGTATCCGCTCATGAGACAATAACCCTGATAAA
TGCTTCAATAATATTGAAAAAGGAAGAGTATGAGTATTCAACATTTCCGTGTCGCCCTTATTCCCTTTTT
TGCGGCATTTTGCCTTCCTGTTTTTGCTCACCCAGAAACGCTGGTGAAAGTAAAAGATGCTGAAGATCAG
TTGGGTGCACGAGTGGGTTACATCGAACTGGATCTCAACAGCGGTAAGATCCTTGAGAGTTTTCGCCCCG
AAGAACGTTTTCCAATGATGAGCACTTTTAAAGTTCTGCTATGTGGCGCGGTATTATCCCGTGTTGACGC
CGGGCAAGAGCAACTCGGTCGCCGCATACACTATTCTCAGAATGACTTGGTTGAGTACTCACCAGTCACA
GAAAAGCATCTTACGGATGGCATGACAGTAAGAGAATTATGCAGTGCTGCCATAACCATGAGTGATAACA
CTGCGGCCAACTTACTTCTGACAACGATCGGAGGACCGAAGGAGCTAACCGCTTTTTTGCACAACATGGG
GGATCATGTAACTCGCCTTGATCGTTGGGAACCGGAGCTGAATGAAGCCATACCAAACGACGAGCGTGAC
ACCACGATGCCTGTAGCAATGGCAACAACGTTGCGCAAACTATTAACTGGCGAACTACTTACTCTAGCTT
CCCGGCAACAATTAATAGACTGGATGGAGGCGGATAAAGTTGCAGGACCACTTCTGCGCTCGGCCCTTCC
GGCTGGCTGGTTTATTGCTGATAAATCTGGAGCCGGTGAGCGTGGGTCTCGCGGTATCATTGCAGCACTG
GGGCCAGATGGTAAGCCCTCCCGTATCGTAGTTATCTACACGACGGGGAGTCAGGCAACTATGGATGAAC
GAAATAGACAGATCGCTGAGATAGGTGCCTCACTGATTAAGCATTGGTAACTGTCAGACCAAGTTTACTC
ATATATACTTTAGATTGATTTAAAACTTCATTTTTAATTTAAAAGGATCTAGGTGAAGATCCTTTTTGAT
AATCTCATGACCAAAATCCCTTAACGTGAGTTTTCGTTCCACTGAGCGTCAGACCCCGTAGAAAAGATCA
AAGGATCTTCTTGAGATCCTTTTTTTCTGCGCGTAATCTGCTGCTTGCAAACAAAAAAACCACCGCTACC
AGCGGTGGTTTGTTTGCCGGATCAAGAGCTACCAACTCTTTTTCCGAAGGTAACTGGCTTCAGCAGAGCG
CAGATACCAAATACTGTTCTTCTAGTGTAGCCGTAGTTAGGCCACCACTTCAAGAACTCTGTAGCACCGC
CTACATACCTCGCTCTGCTAATCCTGTTACCAGTGGCTGCTGCCAGTGGCGATAAGTCGTGTCTTACCGG
GTTGGACTCAAGACGATAGTTACCGGATAAGGCGCAGCGGTCGGGCTGAACGGGGGGTTCGTGCACACAG
CCCAGCTTGGAGCGAACGACCTACACCGAACTGAGATACCTACAGCGTGAGCTATGAGAAAGCGCCACGC
TTCCCGAAGGGAGAAAGGCGGACAGGTATCCGGTAAGCGGCAGGGTCGGAACAGGAGAGCGCACGAGGGA
GCTTCCAGGGGGAAACGCCTGGTATCTTTATAGTCCTGTCGGGTTTCGCCACCTCTGACTTGAGCGTCGA
TTTTTGTGATGCTCGTCAGGGGGGCGGAGCCTATGGAAAAACGCCAGCAACGCGGCCTTTTTACGGTTCC
TGGCCTTTTGCTGGCCTTTTGCTCACATGTTCTTTCCTGCGTTATCCCCTGATTCTGTGGATAACCGTAT
TACCGCCTTTGAGTGAGCTGATACCGCTCGCCGCAGCCGAACGACCGAGCGCAGCGAGTCAGTGAGCGAG
GAAGCGGAAGAGCGCCCAATACGCAAACCGCCTCTCCCCGCGCGTTGGCCGATTCATTAATGCAGCAAGC
TCATGGCTGACTAATTTTTTTTATTTATGCAGAGGCCGAGGCCGCCTCGGCCTCTGAGCTATTCCAGAAG
TAGTGAGGAGGCTTTTTTGGAGGCCTAGGCTTTTGCAAAAAGCTCCCCGTGGCACGACAGGTTTCCCGAC
TGGAAAGCGGGCAGTGAGCGCAACGCAATTAATGTGAGTTAGCTCACTCATTAGGCACCCCAGGCTTTAC
ACTTTATGCTTCCGGCTCGTATGTTGTGTGGAATTGTGAGCGGATAACAATTTCACACAGGAAACAGCTA
TGACATGATTACGAATTTCACAAATAAAGCATTTTTTTCACTGCATTCTAGTTGTGGTTTGTCCAAACTC
ATCAATGTATCTTATCATGTCTGGATCAACTGGATAACTCAAGCTAACCAAAATCATCCCAAACTTCCCA
CCCCATACCCTATTACCACTGCCAATTACCTGTGGTTTCATTTACTCTAAACCTGTGATTCCTCTGAATT
ATTTTCATTTTAAAGAAATTGTATTTGTTAAATATGTACTACAAACTTAGTAGT
