>Addgene plasmid #116409 | pHAGE-IDH1-P33S | depositor partial sequence | sequence record 219283 | insert
ATGTCCAAAAAAATCAGTGGCGGTTCTGTGGTAGAGATGCAAGGAGATGAAATGACACGAATCATTTGGG
AATTGATTAAAGAGAAACTCATTTTTTCCTACGTGGAATTGGATCTACATAGCTATGATTTAGGCATAGA
GAATCGTGATGCCACCAACGACCAAGTCACCAAGGATGCTGCAGAAGCTATAAAGAAGCATAATGTTGGC
GTCAAATGTGCCACTATCACTCCTGATGAGAAGAGGGTTGAGGAGTTCAAGTTGAAACAAATGTGGAAAT
CACCAAATGGCACCATACGAAATATTCTGGGTGGCACGGTCTTCAGAGAAGCCATTATCTGCAAAAATAT
CCCCCGGCTTGTGAGTGGATGGGTAAAACCTATCATCATAGGTCGTCATGCTTATGGGGATCAATACAGA
GCAACTGATTTTGTTGTTCCTGGGCCTGGAAAAGTAGAGATAACCTACACACCAAGTGACGGAACCCAAA
AGGTGACATACCTGGTACATAACTTTGAAGAAGGTGGTGGTGTTGCCATGGGGATGTATAATCAAGATAA
GTCAATTGAAGATTTTGCACACAGTTCCTTCCAAATGGCTCTGTCTAAGGGTTGGCCTTTGTATCTGAGC
ACCAAAAACACTATTCTGAAGAAATATGATGGGCGTTTTAAAGACATCTTTCAGGAGATATATGACAAGC
AGTACAAGTCCCAGTTTGAAGCTCAAAAGATCTGGTATGAGCATAGGCTCATCGACGACATGGTGGCCCA
AGCTATGAAATCAGAGGGAGGCTTCATCTGGGCCTGTAAAAACTATGATGGTGACGTGCAGTCGGACTCT
GTGGCCCAAGGGTATGGCTCTCTCGGCATGATGACCAGCGTGCTGGTTTGTCCAGATGGCAAGACAGTAG
AAGCAGAGGCTGCCCACGGGACTGTAACCCGTCACTACCGCATGTACCAGAAAGGACAGGAGACGTCCAC
CAATCCCATTGCTTCCATTTTTGCCTGGACCAGAGGGTTAGCCCACAGAGCAAAGCTTGATAACAATAAA
GAGCTTGCCTTCTTTGCAAATGCTTTGGAAGAAGTCTCTATTGAGACAATTGAGGCTGGCTTCATGACCA
AGGACTTGGCTGCTTGCATTAAAGGTTTACCCAATGTGCAACGTTCTGACTACTTGAATACATTTGAGTT
CATGGATAAACTTGGAGAAAACTTGAAGATCAAACTAGCTCAGGCCAAACTTTAA
